>Addgene plasmid #102462 | pSG05-pGlnA-deGFP | addgene full sequence | sequence record 198796 | Addgene NGS Result
ATCATCTTATTAATCAGATAAAATATTTCTAGAGCATCCTCCGCAAACAAGTATTGCAGAGTCCCTTTGT
GATCGCTTTCACGGAGCATAAAAAGGGTTATCCAAAGGTCATTGCACCAACATGGTGCTTAATGTTTCCA
TTGAAGCACTATATTGGTGCAACATTCACATCGTGGTGCAGCCCTTTTGCACGATGGTGCGCATGATAAC
GCCTTTTAGGGGCAATTTAAAAGTTGGCACAGATTTCGCTTTATCTTTTTTACGGCGACACGGCCAAAAT
AATTGCAGATTTCGTTACCACGACGACCTAACTTTCAATTCTAATAAGGAGGAAGACTTCAACCATGGAG
CTTTTCACTGGCGTTGTTCCCATCCTGGTCGAGCTGGACGGCGACGTAAACGGCCACAAGTTCAGCGTGT
CCGGCGAGGGCGAGGGCGATGCCACCTACGGCAAGCTGACCCTGAAGTTCATCTGCACCACCGGCAAGCT
GCCCGTGCCCTGGCCCACCCTCGTGACCACCCTGACCTACGGCGTGCAGTGCTTCAGCCGCTACCCCGAC
CACATGAAGCAGCACGACTTCTTCAAGTCCGCCATGCCCGAAGGCTACGTCCAGGAGCGCACCATCTTCT
TCAAGGACGACGGCAACTACAAGACCCGCGCCGAGGTGAAGTTCGAGGGCGACACCCTGGTGAACCGCAT
CGAGCTGAAGGGCATCGACTTCAAGGAGGACGGCAACATCCTGGGGCACAAGCTGGAGTACAACTACAAC
AGCCACAACGTCTATATCATGGCCGACAAGCAGAAGAACGGCATCAAGGTGAACTTCAAGATCCGCCACA
ACATCGAGGACGGCAGCGTGCAGCTCGCCGACCACTACCAGCAGAACACCCCCATCGGCGACGGCCCCGT
GCTGCTGCCCGACAACCACTACCTGAGCACCCAGTCCGCCCTGAGCAAAGACCCCAACGAGAAGCGCGAT
CACATGGTCCTGCTGGAGTTCGTGACCGCCGCCGGGATCTAACTCGAGCAAAGCCCGCCGAAAGGCGGGC
TTTTCTGTGTCGACCGATGCCCTTGAGAGCCTTCAACCCAGTCAGCTCCTTCCGGTGGGCGCGGGGCATG
ACTATCGTCGCCGCACTTATGACTGTCTTCTTTATCATGCAACTCGTAGGACAGGTGCCGGCATGATAAG
CTGTCAAACATGAGAATTGCAACTTATATCGTATGGGGCTGACTTCAGGTGCTACATTTGAAGAGATAAA
TTGCACTGAAATCTAGAAATATTTTATCTGATTAATAAGATGATCTTCTTGAGATCGTTTTGGTCTGCGC
GTAATCTCTTGCTCTGAAAACGAAAAAACCGCCTTGCAGGGCGGTTTTTCGAAGGTTCTCTGAGCTACCA
ACTCTTTGAACCGAGGTAACTGGCTTGGAGGAGCGCAGTCACCAAAACTTGTCCTTTCAGTTTAGCCTTA
ACCGGCGCATGACTTCAAGACTAACTCCTCTAAATCAATTACCAGTGGCTGCTGCCAGTGGTGCTTTTGC
ATGTCTTTCCGGGTTGGACTCAAGACGATAGTTACCGGATAAGGCGCAGCGGTCGGACTGAACGGGGGGT
TCGTGCATACAGTCCAGCTTGGAGCGAACTGCCTACCCGGAACTGAGTGTCAGGCGTGGAATGAGACAAA
CGCGGCCATAACAGCGGAATGACACCGGTAAACCGAAAGGCAGGAACAGGAGAGCGCACGAGGGAGCCGC
CAGGGGGAAACGCCTGGTATCTTTATAGTCCTGTCGGGTTTCGCCACCACTGATTTGAGCGTCAGATTTC
GTGATGCTTGTCAGGGGGGCGGAGCCTATGGAAAAACGGCTTTGCCGCGGCCCTCTCACTTCCCTGTTAA
GTATCTTCCTGGCATCTTCCAGGAAATCTCCGCCCCGTTCGTAAGCCATTTCCGCTCGCCGCAGTCGAAC
GACCGAGCGTAGCGAGTCAGTGAGCGAGGAAGCGGAATATATCCTGTATCACATATTCTGCTGACGCACC
GGTGCAGCCTTTTTTCTCCTGCCACATGAAGCACTTCACTGACACCCTCATCAGTGCCAACATAGTAAGC
CAGTATACACTCCGCTAGGGTCATGAGATTATCAAAAAGGATCTTCACCTAGATCCTTTTAAATTAAAAA
TGAAGTTTTAAATCAATCTAAAGTATATATGAGTAAACTTGGTCTGACAGTTACCAATGCTTAATCAGTG
AGGCACCTATCTCAGCGATCTGTCTATTTCGTTCATCCATAGTTGCCTGACTCCCCGTCGTGTAGATAAC
TACGATACGGGAGGGCTTACCATCTGGCCCCAGTGCTGCAATGATACCGCGAGACCCACGCTCACCGGCT
CCAGATTTATCAGCAATAAACCAGCCAGCCGGAAGGGCCGAGCGCAGAAGTGGTCCTGCAACTTTATCCG
CCTCCATCCAGTCTATTAATTGTTGCCGGGAAGCTAGAGTAAGTAGTTCGCCAGTTAATAGTTTGCGCAA
CGTTGTTGCCATTGCTACAGGCATCGTGGTGTCACGCTCGTCGTTTGGTATGGCTTCATTCAGCTCCGGT
TCCCAACGATCAAGGCGAGTTACATGATCCCCCATGTTGTGCAAAAAAGCGGTTAGCTCCTTCGGTCCTC
CGATCGTTGTCAGAAGTAAGTTGGCCGCAGTGTTATCACTCATGGTTATGGCAGCACTGCATAATTCTCT
TACTGTCATGCCATCCGTAAGATGCTTTTCTGTGACTGGTGAGTACTCAACCAAGTCATTCTGAGAATAG
TGTATGCGGCGACCGAGTTGCTCTTGCCCGGCGTCAATACGGGATAATACCGCGCCACATAGCAGAACTT
TAAAAGTGCTCATCATTGGAAAACGTTCTTCGGGGCGAAAACTCTCAAGGATCTTACCGCTGTTGAGATC
CAGTTCGATGTAACCCACTCGTGCACCCAACTGATCTTCAGCATCTTTTACTTTCACCAGCGTTTCTGGG
TGAGCAAAAACAGGAAGGCAAAATGCCGCAAAAAAGGGAATAAGGGCGACACGGAAATGTTGAATACTCA
TACTCTTCCTTTTTCAATATTATTGAAGCATTTATCAGGGTTATTGTCTCATGAGCGGATACATATTTGA
ATGTATTTAGAAAAATAAACAAATAGGGGTTCCGCGCACATTTCCCCGAAAAGTGCCACCTGACGTCTAA
GAAACCATTATTATCATGACATTAACCTATAAAAATAGGCGTATCACGAGGCCCTTTCGTCTTCAAGAAT
TCTGGCGAATCCTCTGACCAGCCAGAAAACGACCTTTCTGTGGTGAAACCGGATGCTGCAATTCAGAGCG
CCAGCAAGTGGGGGACAGCAGAAGACCTGACCGCCGCAGAGTGGATGTTTGACATGGTGAAGACTATCGC
ACCATCAGCCAGAAAACCGAATTTTGCTGGGTGGGCTAACGATATCCGCCTGATGCGTGAACGTGACGGA
CGTAACCACCGCGACATGTGTGTGCTGTTCCGCTGGGCATGC
Features (pLannotate 1.2.2; 9 found; start..end, strand, type, name):
     42..149     -  ncRNA          ES222: Accession: RF02755 - ES222 sRNA
    348..1019    +  CDS            (3-F)Tyr-EGFP: (3-F)Tyr-EGFP is a basic (constitutively fluorescent) green fluorescent protein published in 2004, derived from Aequorea victoria.
   1059..1183    +  CDS            TcR (fragment): tetracycline efflux protein; tet; confers resistance to tetracycline
   1309..1854    +  rep_origin     p15A ori: Plasmids containing the medium-copy-number p15A origin of replication can be propagated in E. coli cells that contain a second plasmid with the ColE1 origin.
   1942..1997    +  rep_origin     RSF ori (fragment): Plasmids containing the RSF 1030 origin of replication can be propagated in E. coli cells that contain additional plasmids with compatible origins.
   2096..2117    -  misc_feature   bom (fragment): basis of mobility region from pBR322
   2221..3081    -  CDS            AmpR: β-lactamase; bla; confers resistance to ampicillin, carbenicillin, and related antibiotics
   3082..3186    -  promoter       AmpR promoter: bla
   3288..3542    +  CDS            O (fragment): VRPO_LAMBD - Protein inferred from homology: Swiss-Prot protein existence level 3. Necessary for the bidirectional replication of DNA. It interacts with the ori (origin of replication) region of the genome during the initiation of replication. From Escherichia phage lambda (Bacteriophage lambda).
