[The description below was written by a language model from this plasmid's Addgene catalogue record and pLannotate feature annotations shown in this document.]
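Description:
pSG05-pGlnA-deGFP is a small bacterial expression plasmid of about 3.5 kb, built on a p15A backbone for use in E. coli. It replicates from the p15A origin. The catalogue lists this origin as low copy, and it is compatible with ColE1-type plasmids, so the construct can be maintained alongside other plasmids in the same cell. Selection is by ampicillin, provided by a β-lactamase gene driven by its native bla promoter.

The payload is a 675 bp deGFP open reading frame, an EGFP-derived green fluorescent reporter. The automated annotation detects it as an EGFP-family coding sequence on the forward strand. According to the record, expression is controlled by the pGlnA promoter. The feature table does not annotate this promoter, but it presumably lies in the unannotated region just upstream of the reporter. glnA promoters are generally known as targets of the nitrogen-regulation two-component system, where phosphorylated NtrC activates σ54-dependent transcription, so fluorescence from this plasmid would report that type of signalling. The record itself does not spell out the regulatory mechanism.

The remaining annotations are short fragments: a piece of the tetracycline resistance gene, partial RSF origin and bom matches, a small RNA hit, and a segment homologous to the phage lambda O gene. These look like backbone remnants or similarity matches rather than functional modules.

The associated publication concerns a phosphorylation-based insulator characterised in a cell-free transcription-translation system. This suggests the plasmid serves as a fluorescent output reporter for that synthetic circuit, either in E. coli or in cell-free extracts.
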