Addgene plasmid #102462: pSG05-pGlnA-deGFP
Purpose: Expresses deGFP fluorescent protein in E. coli. The expression is controlled by a pGlnA promoter.
Depositing lab: Richard Murray. Depositing organization: California Institute of Technology. Publication: Implementation and System Identification of a Phosphorylation-Based Insulator in a Cell-Free Transcription-Translation System. Guo S, Yeung E, Murray RM. bioRxiv 122606 10.1101/122606.
Backbone
  Vector backbone: p15A
  Backbone size w/o insert (bp): 2866
  Total vector size (bp): 3541
  Vector type: Bacterial Expression
Growth in bacteria
  Bacterial resistance: Ampicillin, 100 μg/mL
  Growth temperature: 37°C
  Growth strain: JM109
  Copy number: Low Copy
Gene/Insert
  Gene/Insert name: deGFP (alt names: GFP; Green Fluorescent Protein)
  Insert size (bp): 675
  Promoter: pGlnA
  Cloning method: Unknown
  Sequencing primers: 5′ AAAACCGAATTTTGCTGGGTG; 3′ ATGATAAAGAAGACAGTCATAAGTGC
Terms and licenses: Academic/Nonprofit Terms; Industry Terms: Not Available to Industry
Depositor comments: Please visit https://www.biorxiv.org/content/early/2017/04/02/122606 for bioRxiv preprint.
How to cite: pSG05-pGlnA-deGFP was a gift from Richard Murray (Addgene plasmid # 102462 ; http://n2t.net/addgene:102462 ; RRID:Addgene_102462)
